>Addgene plasmid #202878 | Salsa-BC37-P1D1 | addgene full sequence | sequence record 413420 | Addgene NGS Result
AGCGCCCAATACGCAAACCGCCTCTCCCCGCGCGTTGGCCGATTCATTAATGCAGTCGAGGGATCTCCAT
AAGAGAAGAGGGACAGCTATGACTGGGAGTAGTCAGGAGAGGAGGAAAAATCTGGCTAGTAAAACATGTA
AGGAAAATTTTAGGGATGTTAAAGAAAAAAATAACACAAAACAAAATATAAAAAAAATCTAACCTCAAGT
CAAGGCTTTTCTATGGAATAAGGAATGGACAGCAGGGGGCTGTTTCATATACTGATGACCTCTTTATAGC
CAACCTTTGTTCATGGCAGCCAGCATATGGGCATATGTTGCCAAACTCTAAACCAAATACTCATTCTGAT
GTTTTAAATGATTTGCCCTCCCATATGTCCTTCCGAGTGAGAGACACAAAAAATTCCAACACACTATTGC
AATGAAAATAAATTTCCTTTATTAGCCAGAAGTCAGATGCTCAAGGGGCTTCATGATGTCCCCATAATTT
TTGGCAGAGGGAAAAAGATCGATCTCAGTGGTATTTGTGAGCCAGGGCATTGGCCACACCAGCCACCACC
TTCTGATAGGCAGCCTGCACCTGAGGAGTGAATTCTTTGCCAAAATGATGAGACAGCACAACAACCAGCA
CGTTGCCCAGGAGCTGTAGGAAAGAGAAGAAGGCATGAACATGGTTAGCAGAGGGGCCCGGTTTGGACTC
AGAGTATTTTATCCTCATCTCAAACAGTGTATATCATTGTAACCATAAAGAGAAAGGCAGGATGATGACC
AGGGTGTAGTTGTTTCTACCAATAAGAATATTTCCACGCCAGCCAGAATTTATATGCAGAAATATTCTAC
CTTATCATTTAATTATAACAATTGTTCTCTAAAACTGTGCTGAAGTACAATATAATATACCCTGATTGCC
TTGAAAAAAAAGTGATTAGAGAAAGTACTTACAATCTGACAAATAAACAAAAGTGAATTTAAAAATTCGT
TACAAATGCAAGCTAAAGTTTAACGAAAAAGTTACAGAAAATGAAAAGAAAATAAGAGGAGACAATGGTT
GTCAACAGAGTAGAAAGTGAAAGAAACAAAATTATCATGAGGGTCCATGGTGATACAAGGGACATCTTCC
CATTCTAAACAACACCCTGAAAACTTTGCCCCCTCCATATAACATGAATTTTACAATAGCGAAAAAGAAA
GAACAATCAAGGGTCCCCAAACTCACCCTGAAGTTCTCAGCTCTAGAGATATCGTCGAGGCCGCGCTAGC
GTTTAAACTGTCGACCTTAATTAAGAGATCTGCTCGAGGCGCGTCAGCTGACTAGAGGATCCCCGGGTAC
CGAGCTCGAATTCGGGGCCGCGGAGGCTGGATCGGTCCCGGTGTCTTCTATGGAGGTCAAAACAGCGTGG
ATGGCGTCTCCAGGCGATCTGACGGTTCACTAAACGAGCTCTGCTTATATAGGCCTCCCACCGTACACGC
CTACCTCGACCCGGGTACCGAGCTCGACTTTCACTTTTCTCTATCACTGATAGGGAGTGGTAAACTCGAC
TTTCACTTTTCTCTATCACTGATAGGGAGTGGTAAACTCGACTTTCACTTTTCTCTATCACTGATAGGGA
GTGGTAAACTCGACTTTCACTTTTCTCTATCACTGATAGGGAGTGGTAAACTCGACTTTCACTTTTCTCT
ATCACTGATAGGGAGTGGTAAACTCGACCTATATAAGCAGAGCTCGTTTAGTGAACCGTCAGATCGCCTG
GAGACGCCATCCACGCTGTTTTGACCTCCATAGAAGACACCGGGACCGATCCAGCCTCCGCGGCCCCGAA
TTCCTGCAGCGGCCGCTCTAGAACTAGTGGATCCCCGCGGATGGTGAGCAAGGGCGAGGAGCTGTTCACC
GGGGTGGTGCCCATCCTGGTCGAGCTGGACGGCGACGTAAACGGCCACAAGTTCAGCGTGTCCGGCGAGG
GCGAGGGCGATGCCACCTACGGCAAGCTGACCCTGAAGTTCATCTGCACCACCGGCAAGCTGCCCGTGCC
CTGGCCCACCCTCGTGACCACCCTGACCTACGGCGTGCAGTGCTTCAGCCGCTACCCCGACCACATGAAG
CAGCACGACTTCTTCAAGTCCGCCATGCCCGAAGGCTACGTCCAGGAGCGCACCATCTTCTTCAAGGACG
ACGGCAACTACAAGACCCGCGCCGAGGTGAAGTTCGAGGGCGACACCCTGGTGAACCGCATCGAGCTGAA
GGGCATCGACTTCAAGGAGGACGGCAACATCCTGGGGCACAAGCTGGAGTACAACTACAACAGCCACAAC
GTCTATATCATGGCCGACAAGCAGAAGAACGGCATCAAGGTGAACTTCAAGATCCGCCACAACATCGAGG
ACGGCAGCGTGCAGCTCGCCGACCACTACCAGCAGAACACCCCCATCGGCGACGGCCCCGTGCTGCTGCC
CGACAACCACTACCTGAGCACCCAGTCCGCCCTGAGCAAAGACCCCAACGAGAAGCGCGATCACATGGTC
CTGCTGGAGTTCGTGACCGCCGCCGGGATCACTCTCGGCATGGACGAGCTGTACAAGTAAAATTCTCTGT
GAATTCGATATCAAGCTTGTCGACCTAGTTCTAGAGGATCCAGACATGATAAGATACATTGATGAGTTTG
GACAAACCACAACTAGAATGCAGTGAAAAAAATGCTTTATTTGTGAAATTTGTGATGCTATTGCTTTATT
TGTAACCATTATAAGCTGCAATAAACAAGTTAACAACAACAATTGCATTCATTTTATGTTTCAGGTTCAG
GGGGAGGTGTGGGAGGTTTTTTAAAGCAAGTAAAACCTCTACAAATGTGGTATGGCTGATTATGATCCTG
CAAGCCTCGTCGTCCTGGCCGGACCACGCTATCTGTGCAAGGTCCCCGGCCCCGGACGCGCGCTCCATGA
GCAGAGCGCCCGCCGCCGAGGCGAAGACTCGGGCGGCGCCCTGCCCGTCCCACCAGGTCAACAGGCGGTA
ACCGGCCTCTTCATCGGGAATGCGCGCGACCTTCAGCATCGCCGGCATGTCCCCCTGGCGGACGGGAAGT
ATCCAGCTCGACCAAGCTGGCCGCGTCGAGTGAAGACGAAAGGGCCTCGTGATACGCCTATTTTTATAGG
TTAATGTCATGATAATAATGGTTTCTTAGACGTCAGGTGGCACTTTTCGGGGAAATGTGCGCGGAACCCC
TATTTGTTTATTTTTCTAAATACATTCAAATATGTATCCGCTCATGAGACAATAACCCTGATAAATGCTT
CAATAATATTGAAAAAGGAAGAGTATGAGTATTCAACATTTCCGTGTCGCCCTTATTCCCTTTTTTGCGG
CATTTTGCCTTCCTGTTTTTGCTCACCCAGAAACGCTGGTGAAAGTAAAAGATGCTGAAGATCAGTTGGG
TGCACGAGTGGGTTACATCGAACTGGATCTCAACAGCGGTAAGATCCTTGAGAGTTTTCGCCCCGAAGAA
CGTTTTCCAATGATGAGCACTTTTAAAGTTCTGCTATGTGGCGCGGTATTATCCCGTGTTGACGCCGGGC
AAGAGCAACTCGGTCGCCGCATACACTATTCTCAGAATGACTTGGTTGAGTACTCACCAGTCACAGAAAA
GCATCTTACGGATGGCATGACAGTAAGAGAATTATGCAGTGCTGCCATAACCATGAGTGATAACACTGCG
GCCAACTTACTTCTGACAACGATCGGAGGACCGAAGGAGCTAACCGCTTTTTTGCACAACATGGGGGATC
ATGTAACTCGCCTTGATCGTTGGGAACCGGAGCTGAATGAAGCCATACCAAACGACGAGCGTGACACCAC
GATGCCTGTAGCAATGGCAACAACGTTGCGCAAACTATTAACTGGCGAACTACTTACTCTAGCTTCCCGG
CAACAATTAATAGACTGGATGGAGGCGGATAAAGTTGCAGGACCACTTCTGCGCTCGGCCCTTCCGGCTG
GCTGGTTTATTGCTGATAAATCTGGAGCCGGTGAGCGTGGGTCTCGCGGTATCATTGCAGCACTGGGGCC
AGATGGTAAGCCCTCCCGTATCGTAGTTATCTACACGACGGGGAGTCAGGCAACTATGGATGAACGAAAT
AGACAGATCGCTGAGATAGGTGCCTCACTGATTAAGCATTGGTAACTGTCAGACCAAGTTTACTCATATA
TACTTTAGATTGATTTAAAACTTCATTTTTAATTTAAAAGGATCTAGGTGAAGATCCTTTTTGATAATCT
CATGACCAAAATCCCTTAACGTGAGTTTTCGTTCCACTGAGCGTCAGACCCCGTAGAAAAGATCAAAGGA
TCTTCTTGAGATCCTTTTTTTCTGCGCGTAATCTGCTGCTTGCAAACAAAAAAACCACCGCTACCAGCGG
TGGTTTGTTTGCCGGATCAAGAGCTACCAACTCTTTTTCCGAAGGTAACTGGCTTCAGCAGAGCGCAGAT
ACCAAATACTGTTCTTCTAGTGTAGCCGTAGTTAGGCCACCACTTCAAGAACTCTGTAGCACCGCCTACA
TACCTCGCTCTGCTAATCCTGTTACCAGTGGCTGCTGCCAGTGGCGATAAGTCGTGTCTTACCGGGTTGG
ACTCAAGACGATAGTTACCGGATAAGGCGCAGCGGTCGGGCTGAACGGGGGGTTCGTGCACACAGCCCAG
CTTGGAGCGAACGACCTACACCGAACTGAGATACCTACAGCGTGAGCTATGAGAAAGCGCCACGCTTCCC
GAAGGGAGAAAGGCGGACAGGTATCCGGTAAGCGGCAGGGTCGGAACAGGAGAGCGCACGAGGGAGCTTC
CAGGGGGAAACGCCTGGTATCTTTATAGTCCTGTCGGGTTTCGCCACCTCTGACTTGAGCGTCGATTTTT
GTGATGCTCGTCAGGGGGGCGGAGCCTATGGAAAAACGCCAGCAACGCGGCCTTTTTACGGTTCCTGGCC
TTTTGCTGGCCTTTTGCTCACATGTTCTTTCCTGCGTTATCCCCTGATTCTGTGGATAACCGTATTACCG
CCTTTGAGTGAGCTGATACCGCTCGCCGCAGCCGAACGACCGAGCGCAGCGAGTCAGTGAGCGAGGAAGC
GGAAG
Features (pLannotate 1.2.2; 17 found; start..end, strand, type, name):
      2..55      +  CDS            lacI (fragment): lac repressor; lacI; The lac repressor binds to the lac operator to inhibit transcription in E. coli. This inhibition can be relieved by adding lactose or isopropyl-β-D-thiogalactopyranoside (IPTG).
    388..443     -  polyA_signal   β-globin poly(A) signal: rabbit β-globin polyadenylation signal (Gil and Proudfoot, 1987)
    518..640     -  CDS            HBB: HBB_COLGU - Experimental evidence at transcript level: Swiss-Prot protein existence level 2. Involved in oxygen transport from the lung to the various peripheral tissues. From Colobus guereza (Mantled guereza) (Eastern black-and-white colobus monkey).
    644..1216    -  intron         β-globin intron: intron from rabbit β-globin gene
   1312..1343    -  misc_feature   MCS (fragment): pUC18/19 multiple cloning site
   1437..1475    -  promoter       minimal CMV promoter: human cytomegalovirus (CMV) immediate early promoter
   1493..1708    -  protein_bind   tetracycline response element (fragment): contains seven copies of the tetracycline operator tetO tetracycline repressor TetR
   1708..1753    +  promoter       TRE3GV promoter (fragment): 3rd-generation Tet-responsive promoter that can be activated by binding of Tet-On® 3G, optimized for retroviral and lentiviral vectors
   1829..1856    +  misc_feature   MCS (fragment): pBluescript multiple cloning site
   1861..2580    +  CDS            EGFP: the original enhanced GFP (Yang et al., 1996) mammalian codon-optimized
   2591..2613    +  misc_feature   MCS (fragment): pBluescript multiple cloning site
   2627..2761    -  polyA_signal   SV40 poly(A) signal: SV40 polyadenylation signal
   2784..2867    -  CDS            large T antigen (fragment): large T antigen from SV40 (simian virus 40)
   2861..3091    -  CDS            str (fragment): STR_KLEPN - Protein inferred from homology: Swiss-Prot protein existence level 3. The aminoglycoside phosphotransferases achieve inactivation of their antibiotic substrates by phosphorylation. From Klebsiella pneumoniae.
   3210..3314    +  promoter       AmpR promoter: bla
   3315..4175    +  CDS            AmpR: β-lactamase; bla; confers resistance to ampicillin, carbenicillin, and related antibiotics
   4346..4934    +  rep_origin     ori: high-copy-number ColE1/pMB1/pBR322/pUC origin of replication
