[The description below was written by a language model from this plasmid's Addgene catalogue record and pLannotate feature annotations shown in this document.]
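Description:
Salsa-BC37-P1D1 is a mammalian expression reporter plasmid built on the pCER206 backbone, one member of a barcoded reporter series made for PRESTO-Salsa, a highly multiplexed assay for screening GPCR bioactivity. It is propagated in E. coli as a high-copy plasmid through a ColE1/pUC-type origin and selected with ampicillin via the β-lactamase gene under its own promoter. The annotated sequence record is about 5.1 kb, and no mammalian selection marker is evident in it.

The payload is a synthetic EGFP/BC37 insert of roughly 730 bp, cloned between BsrGI and HindIII sites and driven by a tetracycline response element. The feature table shows a central block of tetO repeats flanked by minimal promoter elements on both strands, which suggests a bidirectional Tet-responsive arrangement. On the forward side, a TRE3G-type promoter fragment precedes mammalian codon-optimized EGFP. The barcode is not annotated separately, but judging from the cloning sites it probably lies just downstream of the EGFP coding region, ahead of the SV40 polyadenylation region, where it would be transcribed as part of the reporter mRNA. On the reverse side, a minimal CMV promoter faces a polylinker fragment, a rabbit β-globin intron, a short globin coding remnant and a β-globin poly(A) signal; no coding sequence is annotated in this arm. Small lacI, SV40 large T antigen and aminoglycoside phosphotransferase fragments appear to be backbone remnants.

Because the promoter depends on a Tet transactivator, transcription of EGFP and its barcode reports transactivator activity in the cell. In the multiplexed format, the unique barcode presumably allows this reporter's output to be distinguished from others in a pool by sequencing, though the record does not state which receptor BC37 is paired with.
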