Addgene plasmid #202878: Salsa-BC37-P1D1
Purpose: Expression of barcoded reporter plasmid for PRESTO-Salsa; EGFP/BC37
Depositing lab: Noah Palm. Depositing organization: Yale University. Publication: Highly multiplexed bioactivity screening reveals human and microbiota metabolome-GPCRome interactions. Chen H, Rosen CE, Gonzalez-Hernandez JA, Song D, Potempa J, Ring AM, Palm NW. Cell. 2023 Jul 6;186(14):3095-3110.e19. doi: 10.1016/j.cell.2023.05.024. Epub 2023 Jun 14. PubMed 37321219.
Backbone
  Vector backbone: pCER206
  Vector type: Mammalian Expression
Growth in bacteria
  Bacterial resistance: Ampicillin, 100 μg/mL
  Growth temperature: 37°C
  Growth strain: DH5alpha
  Copy number: High Copy
Gene/Insert
  Gene/Insert name: EGFP/BC37
  Species: Synthetic
  Insert size (bp): 730
  Promoter: Tet Response Element (TRE)
  Cloning method: Restriction Enzyme; 5′ cloning site BsrGI (not destroyed); 3′ cloning site HindIII (not destroyed)
  Sequencing primers: 5′ Custom primer (GAAGCGCGATCACATGG)
Terms and licenses: Academic/Nonprofit Terms; Industry Terms: Not Available to Industry
How to cite: Salsa-BC37-P1D1 was a gift from Noah Palm (Addgene plasmid # 202878 ; http://n2t.net/addgene:202878 ; RRID:Addgene_202878)
