>Addgene plasmid #202878 | Salsa-BC37-P1D1 | depositor partial sequence | sequence record 393751 | BC37
AATTCTCTGT
